Addgene plasmid #28169: pBABEhygroHigheGFPhTERT
Depositing lab: Kathleen Collins. Depositing organization: University of California, Berkeley. Publication: Subnuclear shuttling of human telomerase induced by transformation and DNA damage. Wong JM, Kusdra L, Collins K. Nat Cell Biol. 2002 Sep . 4(9):731-6. 10.1038/ncb846 PubMed 12198499.
Backbone
  Vector backbone: pBABEhygro
  Backbone size w/o insert (bp): 5500
  Vector type: Mammalian Expression, Retroviral
  Selectable markers: Hygromycin
Growth in bacteria
  Bacterial resistance: Ampicillin, 100 μg/mL
  Growth temperature: 37°C
  Growth strain: DH5alpha
  Copy number: Unknown
Gene/Insert
  Gene/Insert name: eGFPhTERT
  Species: H. sapiens (human); eGFP
  Insert size (bp): 4250
  Cloning method: Restriction Enzyme; 5′ cloning site EcoRI (unknown if destroyed); 3′ cloning site SalI (unknown if destroyed)
  Sequencing primers: 5′ n/a
Terms and licenses: Academic/Nonprofit Terms; Industry Terms: Not Available to Industry
How to cite: pBABEhygroHigheGFPhTERT was a gift from Kathleen Collins (Addgene plasmid # 28169)
