[The description below was written by a language model from this plasmid's Addgene catalogue record and pLannotate feature annotations shown in this document.]
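Description:
pBABEhygroHigheGFPhTERT is a Moloney murine leukemia virus–based retroviral expression vector built on the pBABEhygro backbone, designed for stable delivery of a GFP-tagged human telomerase reverse transcriptase into mammalian cells. It is propagated in E. coli through a high-copy ColE1/pUC-type origin and selected with ampicillin via a β-lactamase gene under its own promoter. The annotated sequence record is 9,347 nt, broadly consistent with the catalogued backbone of about 5.5 kb plus an insert of about 4.25 kb.

The proviral region is bounded by MMLV long terminal repeats. Downstream of the 5′ LTR lie a packaging signal (annotated as an MESV Ψ fragment) and a truncated gag segment lacking its start codon, which together promote efficient encapsidation of the genomic RNA when the plasmid is introduced into a packaging cell line that supplies the viral proteins in trans. The insert, cloned between EcoRI and SalI sites, consists of an EGFP coding sequence followed closely by the hTERT coding sequence. This arrangement, together with the insert name, indicates an N-terminal EGFP fusion to the catalytic subunit of telomerase. No separate internal promoter is annotated for it, so expression is presumably driven from the 5′ LTR. An SV40 enhancer/early promoter then drives the hygromycin phosphotransferase gene (hph), allowing hygromycin selection of transduced cells. The feature table places the bacterial origin between hph and the 3′ LTR, and also flags short f1 ori and ΔU3 LTR fragments, which are probably partial matches rather than functional elements. The record does not explain the "High" in the name.

The associated publication concerns the subnuclear shuttling of human telomerase, which suggests the construct was used to visualise hTERT localisation by fluorescence in stably transduced cells.
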