Features (pLannotate 1.2.2; 13 found; start..end, strand, type, name):
      1..470     +  LTR            LTR: long terminal repeat from Moloney murine leukemia virus
    594..868     +  misc_feature   MESV Ψ (fragment): packaging signal of murine embryonic stem cell virus
    935..1351    +  CDS            gag (truncated): truncated Moloney murine leukemia virus (MMLV) gag gene lacking the start codon
   1395..2111    +  CDS            EGFP: EGFP is a basic (constitutively fluorescent) green fluorescent protein published in 1996, derived from Aequorea victoria. It is reported to be a rapidly-maturing weak dimer with moderate acid sensitivity.
   2127..5525    +  CDS            hTERT: human telomerase reverse transcriptase, the catalytic subunit of telomerase; TERT; prevents telomere shortening and allows postsenescent cells to proliferate beyond crisis (Counter et al., 1998); also known as EST2
   5542..5871    +  promoter       SV40 promoter: SV40 enhancer and early promoter
   5945..6967    +  CDS            hph: KHYB_ECOLX - Experimental evidence at protein level: Swiss-Prot protein existence level 1. The aminoglycoside phosphotransferases achieve inactivation of their antibiotic substrates by phosphorylation. Only phosphorylates hygromycin and closely related compounds such as demethyl analogs and destomycin. From Escherichia coli.
   6998..7020    +  rep_origin     f1 ori (fragment): f1 bacteriophage origin of replication; arrow indicates direction of (+) strand synthesis
   7017..7586    +  rep_origin     ori: high-copy-number ColE1/pMB1/pBR322/pUC origin of replication
   7646..7767    +  LTR            3' LTR (ΔU3) (fragment): self-inactivating 3' long terminal repeat (LTR) from Moloney murine leukemia virus
   7768..8237    +  LTR            LTR: long terminal repeat from Moloney murine leukemia virus
   8352..9212    -  CDS            AmpR: β-lactamase; bla; confers resistance to ampicillin, carbenicillin, and related antibiotics
   9213..9317    -  promoter       AmpR promoter: bla
>Addgene plasmid #28169 | pBABEhygroHigheGFPhTERT | addgene full sequence | sequence record 341133 | Addgene NGS Result
CTGAATATGGGCCAAACAGGATATCTGTGGTAAGCAGTTCCTGCCCCGGCTCAGGGCCAAGAACAGATGG
AACAGCTGAATATGGGCCAAACAGGATATCTGTGGTAAGCAGTTCCTGCCCCGGCTCAGGGCCAAGAACA
GATGGTCCCCAGATGCGGTCCAGCCCTCAGCAGTTTCTAGAGAACCATCAGATGTTTCCAGGGTGCCCCA
AGGACCTGAAATGACCCTGTGCCTTATTTGAACTAACCAATCAGTTCGCTTCTCGCTTCTGTTCGCGCGC
TTCTGCTCCCCGAGCTCAATAAAAGAGCCCACAACCCCTCACTCGGGGCGCCAGTCCTCCGATTGACTGA
GTCGCCCGGGTACCCGTGTATCCAATAAACCCTCTTGCAGTTGCATCCGACTTGTGGTCTCGCTGTTCCT
TGGGAGGGTCTCCTCTGAGTGATTGACTACCCGTCAGCGGGGGTCTTTCATTTGGGGGCTCGTCCGGGAT
CGGGAGACCCCTGCCCAGGGACCACCGACCCACCACCGGGAGGCAAGCTGGCCAGCAACTTATCTGTGTC
TGTCCGATTGTCTAGTGTCTATGACTGATTTTATGCGCCTGCGTCGGTACTAGTTAGCTAACTAGCTCTG
TATCTGGCGGACCCGTGGTGGAACTGACGAGTTCTGAACACCCGGCCGCAACCCTGGGAGACGTCCCAGG
GACTTTGGGGGCCGTTTTTGTGGCCCGACCTGAGGAAGGGAGTCGATGTGGAATCCGACCCCGTCAGGAT
ATGTGGTTCTGGTAGGAGACGAGAACCTAAAACAGTTCCCGCCTCCGTCTGAATTTTTGCTTTCGGTTTG
GAACCGAAGCCGCGCGTCTTGTCTGCTGCAGCGCTGCAGCATCGTTCTGTGTTGTCTCTGTCTGACTGTG
TTTCTGTATTTGTCTGAAAATTAGGGCCAGACTGTTACCACTCCCTTAAGTTTGACCTTAGGTCACTGGA
AAGATGTCGAGCGGATCGCTCACAACCAGTCGGTAGATGTCAAGAAGAGACGTTGGGTTACCTTCTGCTC
TGCAGAATGGCCAACCTTTAACGTCGGATGGCCGCGAGACGGCACCTTTAACCGAGACCTCATCACCCAG
GTTAAGATCAAGGTCTTTTCACCTGGCCCGCATGGACACCCAGACCAGGTCCCCTACATCGTGACCTGGG
AAGCCTTGGCTTTTGACCCCCCTCCCTGGGTCAAGCCCTTTGTACACCCTAAGCCTCCGCCTCCTCTTCC
TCCATCCGCCCCGTCTCTCCCCCTTGAACCTCCTCGTTCGACCCCGCCTCGATCCTCCCTTTATCCAGCC
CTCACTCCTTCTCTAGGCGCCGGCCGGATCCCAGTGTGGTGGTACGTAGGAATTCGCTGCCACCATGGTG
AGCAAGGGCGAGGAGCTGTTCACCGGGGTGGTGCCCATCCTGGTCGAGCTGGACGGCGACGTAAACGGCC
ACAAGTTCAGCGTGTCCGGCGAGGGCGAGGGCGATGCCACCTACGGCAAGCTGACCCTGAAGTTCATCTG
CACCACCGGCAAGCTGCCCGTGCCCTGGCCCACCCTCGTGACCACCCTGACCTACGGCGTGCAGTGCTTC
AGCCGCTACCCCGACCACATGAAGCAGCACGACTTCTTCAAGTCCGCCATGCCCGAAGGCTACGTCCAGG
AGCGCACCATCTTCTTCAAGGACGACGGCAACTACAAGACCCGCGCCGAGGTGAAGTTCGAGGGCGACAC
CCTGGTGAACCGCATCGAGCTGAAGGGCATCGACTTCAAGGAGGACGGCAACATCCTGGGGCACAAGCTG
GAGTACAACTACAACAGCCACAACGTCTATATCATGGCCGACAAGCAGAAGAACGGCATCAAGGTGAACT
TCAAGATCCGCCACAACATCGAGGACGGCAGCGTGCAGCTCGCCGACCACTACCAGCAGAACACCCCCAT
CGGCGACGGCCCCGTGCTGCTGCCCGACAACCACTACCTGAGCACCCAGTCCGCCCTGAGCAAAGACCCC
AACGAGAAGCGCGATCACATGGTCCTGCTGGAGTTCGTGACCGCCGCCGGGATCACTCTCGGCATGGACG
AGCTGTACAAGGGAGCAGGTGCTCATATGCCGCGCGCTCCCCGCTGCCGAGCCGTGCGCTCCCTGCTGCG
CAGCCACTACCGCGAGGTGCTGCCGCTGGCCACGTTCGTGCGGCGCCTGGGGCCCCAGGGCTGGCGGCTG
GTGCAGCGCGGGGACCCGGCGGCTTTCCGCGCGCTGGTGGCCCAGTGCCTGGTGTGCGTGCCCTGGGACG
CACGGCCGCCCCCCGCCGCCCCCTCCTTCCGCCAGGTGTCCTGCCTGAAGGAGCTGGTGGCCCGAGTGCT
GCAGAGGCTGTGCGAGCGCGGCGCGAAGAACGTGCTGGCCTTCGGCTTCGCGCTGCTGGACGGGGCCCGC
GGGGGCCCCCCCGAGGCCTTCACCACCAGCGTGCGCAGCTACCTGCCCAACACGGTGACCGACGCACTGC
GGGGGAGCGGGGCGTGGGGGCTGCTGCTGCGCCGCGTGGGCGACGACGTGCTGGTTCACCTGCTGGCACG
CTGCGCGCTCTTTGTGCTGGTGGCTCCCAGCTGCGCCTACCAGGTGTGCGGGCCGCCGCTGTACCAGCTC
GGCGCTGCCACTCAGGCCCGGCCCCCGCCACACGCTAGTGGACCCCGAAGGCGTCTGGGATGCGAACGGG
CCTGGAACCATAGCGTCAGGGAGGCCGGGGTCCCCCTGGGCCTGCCAGCCCCGGGTGCGAGGAGGCGCGG
GGGCAGTGCCAGCCGAAGTCTGCCGTTGCCCAAGAGGCCCAGGCGTGGCGCTGCCCCTGAGCCGGAGCGG
ACGCCCGTTGGGCAGGGGTCCTGGGCCCACCCGGGCAGGACGCGTGGACCGAGTGACCGTGGTTTCTGTG
TGGTGTCACCTGCCAGACCCGCCGAAGAAGCCACCTCTTTGGAGGGTGCGCTCTCTGGCACGCGCCACTC
CCACCCATCCGTGGGCCGCCAGCACCACGCGGGCCCCCCATCCACATCGCGGCCACCACGTCCCTGGGAC
ACGCCTTGTCCCCCGGTGTACGCCGAGACCAAGCACTTCCTCTACTCCTCAGGCGACAAGGAGCAGCTGC
GGCCCTCCTTCCTACTCAGCTCTCTGAGGCCCAGCCTGACTGGCGCTCGGAGGCTCGTGGAGACCATCTT
TCTGGGTTCCAGGCCCTGGATGCCAGGGACTCCCCGCAGGTTGCCCCGCCTGCCCCAGCGCTACTGGCAA
ATGCGGCCCCTGTTTCTGGAGCTGCTTGGGAACCACGCGCAGTGCCCCTACGGGGTGCTCCTCAAGACGC
ACTGCCCGCTGCGAGCTGCGGTCACCCCAGCAGCCGGTGTCTGTGCCCGGGAGAAGCCCCAGGGCTCTGT
GGCGGCCCCCGAGGAGGAGGACACAGACCCCCGTCGCCTGGTGCAGCTGCTCCGCCAGCACAGCAGCCCC
TGGCAGGTGTACGGCTTCGTGCGGGCCTGCCTGCGCCGGCTGGTGCCCCCAGGCCTCTGGGGCTCCAGGC
ACAACGAACGCCGCTTCCTCAGGAACACCAAGAAGTTCATCTCCCTGGGGAAGCATGCCAAGCTCTCGCT
GCAGGAGCTGACGTGGAAGATGAGCGTGCGGGGCTGCGCTTGGCTGCGCAGGAGCCCAGGGGTTGGCTGT
GTTCCGGCCGCAGAGCACCGTCTGCGTGAGGAGATCCTGGCCAAGTTCCTGCACTGGCTGATGAGTGTGT
ACGTCGTCGAGCTGCTCAGGTCTTTCTTTTATGTCACGGAGACCACGTTTCAAAAGAACAGGCTCTTTTT
CTACCGGAAGAGTGTCTGGAGCAAGTTGCAAAGCATTGGAATCAGACAGCACTTGAAGAGGGTGCAGCTG
CGGGAGCTGTCGGAAGCAGAGGTCAGGCAGCATCGGGAAGCCAGGCCCGCCCTGCTGACGTCCAGACTCC
GCTTCATCCCCAAGCCTGACGGGCTGCGGCCGATTGTGAACATGGACTACGTCGTGGGAGCCAGAACGTT
CCGCAGAGAAAAGAGGGCCGAGCGTCTCACCTCGAGGGTGAAGGCACTGTTCAGCGTGCTCAACTACGAG
CGGGCGCGGCGCCCCGGCCTCCTGGGCGCCTCTGTGCTGGGCCTGGACGATATCCACAGGGCCTGGCGCA
CCTTCGTGCTGCGTGTGCGGGCCCAGGACCCGCCGCCTGAGCTGTACTTTGTCAAGGTGGATGTGACGGG
CGCGTACGACACCATCCCCCAGGACAGGCTCACGGAGGTCATCGCCAGCATCATCAAACCCCAGAACACG
TACTGCGTGCGTCGGTATGCCGTGGTCCAGAAGGCCGCCCATGGGCACGTCCGCAAGGCCTTCAAGAGCC
ACGTCTCTACCTTGACAGACCTCCAGCCGTACATGCGACAGTTCGTGGCTCACCTGCAGGAGACCAGCCC
GCTGAGGGATGCCGTCGTCATCGAGCAGAGCTCCTCCCTGAATGAGGCCAGCAGTGGCCTCTTCGACGTC
TTCCTACGCTTCATGTGCCACCACGCCGTGCGCATCAGGGGCAAGTCCTACGTCCAGTGCCAGGGGATCC
CGCAGGGCTCCATCCTCTCCACGCTGCTCTGCAGCCTGTGCTACGGCGACATGGAGAACAAGCTGTTTGC
GGGGATTCGGCGGGACGGGCTGCTCCTGCGTTTGGTGGATGATTTCTTGTTGGTGACACCTCACCTCACC
CACGCGAAAACCTTCCTCAGGACCCTGGTCCGAGGTGTCCCTGAGTATGGCTGCGTGGTGAACTTGCGGA
AGACAGTGGTGAACTTCCCTGTAGAAGACGAGGCCCTGGGTGGCACGGCTTTTGTTCAGATGCCGGCCCA
CGGCCTATTCCCCTGGTGCGGCCTGCTGCTGGATACCCGGACCCTGGAGGTGCAGAGCGACTACTCCAGC
TATGCCCGGACCTCCATCAGAGCCAGTCTCACCTTCAACCGCGGCTTCAAGGCTGGGAGGAACATGCGTC
GCAAACTCTTTGGGGTCTTGCGGCTGAAGTGTCACAGCCTGTTTCTGGATTTGCAGGTGAACAGCCTCCA
GACGGTGTGCACCAACATCTACAAGATCCTCCTGCTGCAGGCGTACAGGTTTCACGCATGTGTGCTGCAG
CTCCCATTTCATCAGCAAGTTTGGAAGAACCCCACATTTTTCCTGCGCGTCATCTCTGACACGGCCTCCC
TCTGCTACTCCATCCTGAAAGCCAAGAACGCAGGGATGTCGCTGGGGGCCAAGGGCGCCGCCGGCCCTCT
GCCCTCCGAGGCCGTGCAGTGGCTGTGCCACCAAGCATTCCTGCTCAAGCTGACTCGACACCGTGTCACC
TACGTGCCACTCCTGGGGTCACTCAGGACAGCCCAGACGCAGCTGAGTCGGAAGCTCCCGGGGACGACGC
TGACTGCCCTGGAGGCCGCAGCCAACCCGGCACTGCCCTCAGACTTCAAGACCATCCTGGACTGAGTCGA
CCCTGTGGAATGTGTGTCAGTTAGGGTGTGGAAAGTCCCCAGGCTCCCCAGCAGGCAGAAGTATGCAAAG
CATGCATCTCAATTAGTCAGCAACCAGGTGTGGAAAGTCCCCAGGCTCCCCAGCAGGCAGAAGTATGCAA
AGCATGCATCTCAATTAGTCAGCAACCATAGTCCCGCCCCTAACTCCGCCCATCCCGCCCCTAACTCCGC
CCAGTTCCGCCCATTCTCCGCCCCATGGCTGACTAATTTTTTTTATTTATGCAGAGGCCGAGGCCGCCTC
GGCCTCTGAGCTATTCCAGAAGTAGTGAGGAGGCTTTTTTGGAGGCCTAGGCTTTTGCAAAAAGCTTGCC
AGCTGGGGCGCCCTCTGGTAAGGTTGGGAAGCCCTGCAGATCTGATCCCGGGGGGCAATGAGATATGAAA
AAGCCTGAACTCACCGCGACGTCTGTCGAGAAGTTTCTGATCGAAAAGTTCGACAGCGTCTCCGACCTGA
TGCAGCTCTCGGAGGGCGAAGAATCTCGTGCTTTCAGCTTCGATGTAGGAGGGCGTGGATATGTCCTGCG
GGTAAATAGCTGCGCCGATGGTTTCTACAAAGATCGTTATGTTTATCGGCACTTTGCATCGGCCGCGCTC
CCGATTCCGGAAGTGCTTGACATTGGGGAATTTAGCGAGAGCCTGACCTATTGCATCTCCCGCCGTGCAC
AGGGTGTCACGTTGCAAGACCTGCCTGAAACCGAACTGCCCGCTGTTCTGCAGCCGGTCGCGGAGGCCAT
GGATGCGATCGCTGCGGCCGATCTTAGCCAGACGAGCGGGTTCGGCCCATTCGGACCGCAAGGAATCGGT
CAATACACTACATGGCGTGATTTCATATGCGCGATTGCTGATCCCCATGTGTATCACTGGCAAACTGTGA
TGGACGACACCGTCAGTGCGTCCGTCGCGCAGGCTCTCGATGAGCTGATGCTTTGGGCCGAGGACTGCCC
CGAAGTCCGGCACCTCGTGCACGCGGATTTCGGCTCCAACAATGTCCTGACGGACAATGGCCGCATAACA
GCGGTCATTGACTGGAGCGAGGCGATGTTCGGGGATTCCCAATACGAGGTCGCCAACATCTTCTTCTGGA
GGCCGTGGTTGGCTTGTATGGAGCAGCAGACGCGCTACTTCGAGCGGAGGCATCCGGAGCTTGCAGGATC
GCCGCGGCTCCGGGCGTATATGCTCCGCATTGGTCTTGACCAACTCTATCAGAGCTTGGTTGACGGCAAT
TTCGATGATGCAGCTTGGGCGCAGGGTCGATGCGACGCAATCGTCCGATCCGGAGCCGGGACTGTCGGGC
GTACACAAATCGCCCGCAGAAGCGCGGCCGTCTGGACCGATGGCTGTGTAGAAGTACTCGCCGATAGTGG
AAACCGACGCCCCAGCACTCGTCCGAGGGCAAAGGAATAGAGTAGATGCCGACCGGGATCTATCGATGCG
GCGGGTGTGGTGGTTACGCGTAATCTGCTGCTTGCAAACAAAAAAACCACCGCTACCAGCGGTGGTTTGT
TTGCCGGATCAAGAGCTACCAACTCTTTTTCCGAAGGTAACTGGCTTCAGCAGAGCGCAGATACCAAATA
CTGTTCTTCTAGTGTAGCCGTAGTTAGGCCACCACTTCAAGAACTCTGTAGCACCGCCTACATACCTCGC
TCTGCTAATCCTGTTACCAGTGGCTGCTGCCAGTGGCGATAAGTCGTGTCTTACCGGGTTGGACTCAAGA
CGATAGTTACCGGATAAGGCGCAGCGGTCGGGCTGAACGGGGGGTTCGTGCACACAGCCCAGCTTGGAGC
GAACGACCTACACCGAACTGAGATACCTACAGCGTGAGCTATGAGAAAGCGCCACGCTTCCCGAAGGGAG
AAAGGCGGACAGGTATCCGGTAAGCGGCAGGGTCGGAACAGGAGAGCGCACGAGGGAGCTTCCAGGGGGA
AACGCCTGGTATCTTTATAGTCCTGTCGGGTTTCGCCACCTCTGACTTGAGCGTCGATTTTTGTGATGCT
CGTCAGGGGGGCGGAGCCTATGGAAAAACGCCAGCAACGCATCGATAAAATAAAAGATTTTATTTAGTCT
CCAGAAAAAGGGGGGAATGAAAGACCCCACCTGTAGGTTTGGCAAGCTAGCTTAAGTAACGCCATTTTGC
AAGGCATGGAAAAATACATAACTGAGAATAGAGAAGTTCAGATCAAGGTCAGGAACAGATGGAACAGCTG
AATATGGGCCAAACAGGATATCTGTGGTAAGCAGTTCCTGCCCCGGCTCAGGGCCAAGAACAGATGGAAC
AGCTGAATATGGGCCAAACAGGATATCTGTGGTAAGCAGTTCCTGCCCCGGCTCAGGGCCAAGAACAGAT
GGTCCCCAGATGCGGTCCAGCCCTCAGCAGTTTCTAGAGAACCATCAGATGTTTCCAGGGTGCCCCAAGG
ACCTGAAATGACCCTGTGCCTTATTTGAACTAACCAATCAGTTCGCTTCTCGCTTCTGTTCGCGCGCTTC
TGCTCCCCGAGCTCAATAAAAGAGCCCACAACCCCTCACTCGGGGCGCCAGTCCTCCGATTGACTGAGTC
GCCCGGGTACCCGTGTATCCAATAAACCCTCTTGCAGTTGCATCCGACTTGTGGTCTCGCTGTTCCTTGG
GAGGGTCTCCTCTGAGTGATTGACTACCCGTCAGCGGGGGTCTTTCACATGCAGCATGTATCAAAATTAA
TTTGGTTTTTTTTCTTAAGTATTTACATTAAATGGCCATAGTGCGGCCGCAAATCAATCTAAAGTATATA
TGAGTAAACTTGGTCTGACAGTTACCAATGCTTAATCAGTGAGGCACCTATCTCAGCGATCTGTCTATTT
CGTTCATCCATAGTTGCCTGACTCCCCGTCGTGTAGATAACTACGATACGGGAGGGCTTACCATCTGGCC
CCAGTGCTGCAATGATACCGCGAGACCCACGCTCACCGGCTCCAGATTTATCAGCAATAAACCAGCCAGC
CGGAAGGGCCGAGCGCAGAAGTGGTCCTGCAACTTTATCCGCCTCCATCCAGTCTATTAATTGTTGCCGG
GAAGCTAGAGTAAGTAGTTCGCCAGTTAATAGTTTGCGCAACGTTGTTGCCATTGCTACAGGCATCGTGG
TGTCACGCTCGTCGTTTGGTATGGCTTCATTCAGCTCCGGTTCCCAACGATCAAGGCGAGTTACATGATC
CCCCATGTTGTGCAAAAAAGCGGTTAGCTCCTTCGGTCCTCCGATCGTTGTCAGAAGTAAGTTGGCCGCA
GTGTTATCACTCATGGTTATGGCAGCACTGCATAATTCTCTTACTGTCATGCCATCCGTAAGATGCTTTT
CTGTGACTGGTGAGTACTCAACCAAGTCATTCTGAGAATAGTGTATGCGGCGACCGAGTTGCTCTTGCCC
GGCGTCAATACGGGATAATACCGCGCCACATAGCAGAACTTTAAAAGTGCTCATCATTGGAAAACGTTCT
TCGGGGCGAAAACTCTCAAGGATCTTACCGCTGTTGAGATCCAGTTCGATGTAACCCACTCGTGCACCCA
ACTGATCTTCAGCATCTTTTACTTTCACCAGCGTTTCTGGGTGAGCAAAAACAGGAAGGCAAAATGCCGC
AAAAAAGGGAATAAGGGCGACACGGAAATGTTGAATACTCATACTCTTCCTTTTTCAATATTATTGAAGC
ATTTATCAGGGTTATTGTCTCATGAGCGGATACATATTTGAATGTATTTAGAAAAATAAACAAATAGGGG
TTCCGCGCACATTTCCCCGAAAAGTGCCACCTGCAGC
