>Addgene plasmid #28169 | pBABEhygroHigheGFPhTERT | addgene partial sequence | sequence record 34455 | 28169 with EGFP-C
AGGGAGCAGGTGCTCATATGCCGCGCGCTCCCCGCTGCCGAGCCGTGCGCTCCCTGCTGCGCAGCCACTA
CCGCGAGGTGCTGCCGCTGGCCACGTTCGTGCGGCGCCTGGGGCCCCAGGGCTGGCGGCTGGTGCAGCGC
GGGGACCCGGCGGCTTTCCGCGCGCTGGTGGCCCAGTGCCTGGTGTGCGTGCCCTGGGACGCACGGCCGC
CCCCCGCCGCCCCCTCCTTCCGCCAGGTGTCCTGCCTGAAGGAGCTGGTGGCCCGAGTGCTGCAGAGGCT
GTGCGAGCGCGGCGCGAAGAACGTGCTGGCCTTCGGCTTCGCGCTGCTGGACGGGGCCCGCGGGGGCCCC
CCCGAGGCCTTCACCACCAGCGTGCGCAGCTACCTGCCCAACACGGTGACCGACGCACTGCGGGGGAGCG
GGGCGTGGGGGCTGCTGCTGCGCCGCGTGGGCGACGACGTGCTGGTTCACCTGCTGGCACGCTGCGCGCT
CTTTGTGCTGGTGGCTCCCAGCTGCGCCTACCAGGTGTGCGGGCCGCCGCTGTACCAGCTCGGCGCTGCC
ACTCAGGCCCGGCCCCCGCCACACGCTAGTGGACCCCGAAGGCGTCTGGGATGCGAACGGGCCTGGAACC
ATAGCGTCAGGGAGGCCGGGGTCCCCCTGGGCCTGCCAGCCCCGGGTGCGAGGAGGCGCGGGGGCAGTGC
CAGCCGAAGTCTGCCGTTGCCCAAGAGGCCC
